Addgene plasmid #54028: mEmerald-CCPB1-N-18
Purpose: Localization: Actin Capping Protein , Excitation: 487, Emission: 509
Depositing lab: Michael Davidson. Depositing organization: Florida State University, Tallahassee.
Backbone
  Vector backbone: mEmerald-N1
  Backbone size w/o insert (bp): 4750
  Vector type: Mammalian Expression
  Selectable markers: Neomycin (select with G418)
Growth in bacteria
  Bacterial resistance: Kanamycin, 50 μg/mL
  Growth temperature: 37°C
  Growth strain: DH5alpha
  Copy number: High Copy
Gene/Insert
  Gene/Insert name: CCPB1 (alt name: NM_205437.2)
  Species: G. gallus (chicken)
  Promoter: CMV
  Tag / fusion protein: mEmerald (C terminal on backbone)
  Cloning method: Unknown
  Sequencing primers: 5′ CMV-F; 3′ SV40pA-R
Terms and licenses: Academic/Nonprofit Terms; Industry Terms
Depositor comments: . Excitation = 487; Emission = 509. Localization data: Actin Capping Protein
How to cite: mEmerald-CCPB1-N-18 was a gift from Michael Davidson (Addgene plasmid # 54028 ; http://n2t.net/addgene:54028 ; RRID:Addgene_54028)
