[The description below was written by a language model from this plasmid's Addgene catalogue record.]
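Description:
mEmerald-CCPB1-N-18 is a mammalian expression plasmid built on the mEmerald-N1 backbone (about 4.75 kb without the insert), designed to produce a fluorescently labelled actin capping protein in cultured cells. The insert is recorded as CCPB1 from chicken (Gallus gallus), and it is placed upstream of the fluorescent protein so that mEmerald is fused to its C terminus. The "N-18" in the name probably refers to the N1-type fusion orientation and a linker of 18 residues between the two proteins, but the record does not state this. Transcription is driven by the CMV immediate-early promoter, a strong constitutive promoter in most mammalian cell lines. The listing of an SV40 polyA reverse sequencing primer suggests an SV40 polyadenylation signal downstream of the fusion.

The plasmid is propagated in E. coli as a high-copy construct under kanamycin selection. In mammalian cells, the neomycin resistance marker allows G418 selection of stable transfectants. No feature table is provided, so the origin of replication and the promoters driving the resistance marker are not specified.

mEmerald is a bright, monomeric green variant derived from GFP, with excitation at 487 nm and emission at 509 nm according to the record. The stated purpose is localization: the fusion serves as a live-cell imaging marker for actin capping protein, letting users visualise where this barbed-end capping factor sits within the actin cytoskeleton by fluorescence microscopy. The cloning method is recorded as unknown.
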