>Addgene plasmid #54028 | mEmerald-CCPB1-N-18 | addgene partial sequence | sequence record 91579 | EGFP-N 5'-CGTCGCCGTCCAGCTCGACCAG-3'
CCTTGCTCACCATGGTGGCGACCGGTGGATCCCGGGCCCGCGGTACCGTCGACTGCAGAATTCCCACGTT
ATCAGGCTGGATGTAGATCTGGCGCTGGGTCAACACTTGAGAAAGTTCCCTCTGCAACTGCTTATACTTT
TGGTTGTCGGGGATAGCATCAATAGATCTCAGCCCATTCACGATGTCCTTTGTTTTTCCAAAATAAATCT
CATTCAGTGTACTTCTGATTTTGTTTTCCATGTCCTCTACCAAGCGTCCAATATTGGCTATGTGCGGAGA
AGAGTCGCTCACAGTCTCATCTTTCTCCATCTGTCTGGTGAGGCTCCCGCCAAGGTTCATGGTACCAGAA
CCAGTTTTATTAGTCTGCAGCCACAGCATCACTGTGGAGGTCAGCTTGTAATGAGCAGTACGGCCGCTGG
ATTTCTCCTGAACCTCCACCACGTGGATGGAATCCCAGCATCCCTTAATCTTCTTTGATCCATCTCCAGC
TTTCTTAATGAGGATCACACCGGCAAAACCATGATCCAGATCCCAGAGGTAGACAGAGGAGACTCCACCT
TCGAAATACAAGTCTCTATACTGGTCAAAGGCATTGTTGGCTTCCACCTCCAGCTTGCGCAGGCGAGCAG
ATGGCATGGCACCGTCTTCCAGGGGAGGATCATACTTGTTACTCCACGGTGATCTATACGAGTCTCCATC
TCTGTTGTAGTCACACAATAGATAGTCTTTTCCTACCACCTTATCTCGTGCAATCTTCAATGGCTGATCA
ACAGAGGAGAGGAGATCTTCACAGAGGCTTGGGACCAAGTCAATGAGGTCACTGAGATTCTTCTCTATCT
GCTGCGGAGGCAGACGCCTCATCAAATCCAAGGCACAATCCAGCTGCTGGTCACTCATGGTGGCCTCGAG
ATCTGAGTCCGGTAGCGCTAGCGGATCTGACGGTTCACTA
